>Addgene plasmid #52348 | pEL392 | depositor full sequence | sequence record 81071 | pEL392 sequence 13418 bps
AAGCTTGCATGCCTGCAGTTTAGACAGGCACTTTCGACTGTAAACTAAAATTTTCAAAATAGTTTCAAAA
GTATTACTACGATATCTAGTCATTTTTATCTTCTATGACATGTTCCAAAACTTTCTGATAAACACGAACT
TTATCTTTATGCTCAATAGCTGCACATTCTTCATCCTTTGGCTTTTCATCTTCTCCAGTATTATCGTTTT
CCGTTGTTCCGGTCATCTGAATACACACACATCATTTCCATATGAATAACAAGAGATAAAACAGAGAAAA
AGAAGGACAAAGATGCGATTCAAAGATTCGAAAGGTTGCGACTTCAGTTGGTACTTCTCTGGCATTTCTT
CCCTCCTCTGATATATCCGGTCCACCTTGCCCGTCAAATGCTCTCTAATATCTGCGTCTCTCTGGGTTCC
CGTGCTATTTTTCATGGATCTGTAGTGTAACACTCATCGGGCGAGTTGTCTGTGTCTCTATTCCGATCAC
TCTCTCTCTACAGCTTCTCCTTTCTGTTCGTGTGAGGCTCCCGGGCCGGGGTGCTCGTCCCGTTTCTTTA
TGTTTCTCCGTTTCGGATCACCTTGTTAATTGTTCGTCTCCCAGTTCCACTTCTTGCTCTTTTTGGGTTT
ATTCGTTATACGAATTTTCAAAGTTTCACAGAACAACCTTTAAATTTTTTAAACTTTAACAGTTGCACAT
AACCATTTTAAAATCTCGACTTCAATTCCTAGGAAAATCCTTAAAATATATTGGTTCTTGAACCTAATGT
ACAGTAGCTACTACTGTAGCTAAACAGTAATAAAATTGCGAAAATTGTTACCAATTTGATATGTTTTCCT
ATTTCACTTCATTTCCAAAAGTCAGCAGTTATCACTTACTTTTATTTCGAAATATTTTTTTATAAAAAAG
ATTTTTGATGAGAAAACCAGCACGGAAATGCAAAATAAAGTCAGGTGACAAAATGTTGTAAACACAAATG
ATGCCCAATAATTATGAAATAGGAGGTATTCTTTTTATATTTGACACACTTCTGATATCACTTCCTTTTC
GTGCTCAAAACCAATTTTAATGAAGAAAAAATGTGGTAAAATCTCATAAATCTTGCATTCTAGACTTGAA
ATTTTCACTTCTCTTTTCGAACGGTTATTTTTGCCACGCGCAAATCCTAGGCCACGGCCTTCCGGTTTCT
AGGCCACCACCGCCATTTTGAGTTTTTTCAATTACAAATTTAACAATTTCCACAGTTTTCTTTGAAATTT
ATTCATTTAATTGCTTTAAATCTATATTTATATATTAATTTTAGTGTTTAGTGAAATAAAATGCAATAGA
TCGCTACAAATATGTCAACAGGAGTGTTACAATTCGTCAAAGGAATCGATTTCTCGGGAAATGACTTTTC
GGTGAGTTTTTCTTAGTTTTAGACACAATTTTTATACGTTTTTTTTCAGGGAGATCGATTTCCTCACGAT
GTGGAACAAATGACGCAAATGACATGGTTGAAATTGAACGATTCGAAGCTCGAACAGGTGCCTGATGAGC
TGTCGCGTTGTGCGAATCTGGAACATCTGCAAATGGCTCACAATCAACTTATTTCTGTACATGGAGAGCT
TTCTGATTTACCGCGACTACGATCAGTGATTGTCAGGGATAATAACGTAAGAATTTTTGTTTTCTAATTT
AGTTAAAATAAAATAAAACGAGATTTTCAGCTAAAAACCGCCGGAATTCCAACGGACATTTTCCGCATGA
AAGATCTTACAATTATCGATTTATCGCGAAATCAATTGAGAGAAGTTCCAACAAATTTGGAGTATGCAAA
AGGATCAATCGTTCTGAATTTGAGCTATAATAATATTGAAACTATTCCGAACAGCGTTTGTGCCAATCTT
ATCGACTTATTGTTCCTGGATCTTTCGAACAACAAATTGGACATGCTTCCACCACAGATTCGTCGATTAA
GCATGCTTCAAAGTTTGAAACTTTCAAATAATCCACTTAATCATTTCCAATTGAAACAATTACCAAGGTT
ACTGAAAAAAAACAGAAATTCAAAACAAAGAGTCTTTCAGCATGACATCCCTAAGCGTTCTTCACATGAG
TAATACCAATCGAACGCTGGATAATATTCCTCCAACTCTGGATGATATGCATAATTTAAGAGTGAGTTTC
AGAGTTTTCAGCTTACAATTTAAAGTTTTACGTTTCCAGGATGTTGATTTTTCTGAAAACAATCTTCCCA
TTGTCCCGGAAGCTCTCTTCAAACTGCGAAATCTTCGAAAATTGAATCTAAGTGGAAATAAAATCGAAAA
ATTGAATATGACTGAAGGAGAATGGGAGAATTTGGAAACATTAAACATGAGCCATAATCAATTGACAGTT
CTTCCGGATTGTGTTGTCAAATTGACAAGACTCACCAAATTATACGCAGCAAATAACCAATTGACATTCG
AAGGAATACCATCTGGAATAGGAAAACTCATTCAACTTACCGTACTTCATTTGTCATATAACAAGCTGGA
ATTAGTTCCAGAAGGAATCTCGCGATGTGTTAAGCTTCAGAAATTGAAATTAGATCATAATCGATTGATT
ACACTGCCAGAGGGAATACATTTGTTGCCTGATTTGAAAGTTTTGGATTTACATGAGTAAGTTTGAAATT
TAAAAGTATTAAGATATTGAAAAAAAAGTTTTTAAATTTTTAAAAAAATTTTGTTGCGGAAATTATTGGC
CTAGCTTCGTTATGACAAAAATCAAAAAATTTAGCTCAAAAAGCGAAAATTACGAAACTAGGCCTATAAT
TTCCACGAAAATTCAAAAAGAATTCAGCTATTTTGAGTATTTTTTTTGTTGAAAAATTGAATAAGCACAG
AAAAATGAATAAAACAATGTTTTAAGCAAATTGATAACTAGAAAAGCGTTGCCGAACAAAATTCTTCCGT
AAAAGTCTCGAGACTTTTTTTCTCACAATTTATCAATGGTTATACGCTTCAATTCTTTTATATATTTTGA
TATGCAAACATTTTGAAAAAGCCGAAAAAAAATAATGTGTTCTTTTATTTTTTTTTGGAAATTTCTCATG
CCTCTCTCGGAACACATGACTCAACATTACTAGAGACACAACAACAGATATGAAATTTCCCAAAATTGAG
AAAAAGATTTGCATTAATGAAGTTGTGGCCATTGGGATTAATCGATGGTGGTCAACTTCTTCATTTGAAT
CATCGGATTTTTCTTTTAAAATTTTTAATTTTCAGAAACGAAAACTTGGTGATGCCTCCAAAACCGAATG
ATGCAAGAAAGAAATTAGCATTTTATAATATTGATTTCTCGTTGGAACATCAGGTTTGTTGGAATTTAAA
AAATGATTGAGAAAAAGACATATTGACGTGAAAATATAATTTCAATTTTTTCGGTTTTTTTCCAGAGAAC
ATCGATTTTCAAATTTCGAAGAACAAAAAGTGTGATTTTTAAAACTTAATTGAAAATCATTCAACAGTTT
ATCAAAAAAAAAACATTCCTTTCAACCAGAAACCGATATTTTAAGCTCTTTTCGAAAAATATAAGTTTCT
ACGAAATATAACTTCTAAAAAAGAACATTTTCGATTTTGTTTTAAAAATGAAAAAAAAAGATAGGAAATT
ATTGACTATTTGAATTATTTTTTCAAGAAAATTCGAAAAACATGAGTACTGTATTTCTGCGTCGAAACTC
GCATAATTTATAAATTTATAAAAATATTAGCGGACACTAAAATATTTTAATATATAAAACCAGTCACAAA
TTTCCAAAAATTTGCGGTTTTGTAAACGAAAAAATATTTTTTTTTTCAAAATACTGCAAAATAATTTTTC
ATGCCAAAAATCAATGTTTAACCATTTTCATTCATAAATCTATCAATTTCGAGTAAACACAATTCATTTC
GAATGCATTACTGCTCCATCTTCCAGTTCTTTCTGTAAAATTTGAAAAATTGCATCATTTTACATTTTTG
ATCTACCTCATTTTTCAAGAAAAAGTTCGCGCGTTGGGGGGTTTCCTTCTTTATTTTTGCAAAAAATGAG
TCGTTCACTTCCTCCCATTTTTTGCACTTTTTTCTATCCCATTTTGGTCAGTTGCCGGAAAAAAAACGAC
ATCTTATTTCTTCTCTTCTTCTCAATTTCTTCCTCCACATCTTCTTCTCCTCTTACTTTGTCTTGTTCCG
GTCGGAGAGCCCGCTTTGAAAACTCGTAGAGAGCAGTCTTAAAGCAGAAAAGAAGAGCAGAGCATAACTT
TCGAAAAAAAAATCTGCAAAAAAATATTCGCTAGGCCATTTTCAATACATATTTGATATTTCTATTGAAT
TTCGTTTAAAAAAAACAATGCTGCTGGCAGATTGTCTTTGGGTGAGTGACCTCGAACCAGCAGGTGATCA
ACAGATGGAAAAAAGTTTTAAAGAATTATTTATTTAGATATTGAAATATGAATTGTAAAGCAAAAAATAT
CTAGAATTTGGTTCCAAATTAGCTGTAATCAATTTTATTTACACTTTTTTTCGTAAGAAAATCATGTAAC
CAAAAAAGATAGAATCATATTTATTTATTTATTGCAAAAAGTCACGTTTTTTGAAAACTTGAATTAAATT
TAGTTTTTAAAATTTAGCATTTCTTATTTTAATTTCTATATAGGAATTTATTTTCTAATTAAACTTTTTT
CAGCGTAAAATCGCAGGGCAAATGACAAGTCCATCGTCTTCGATCTCATCAGTTCATTCGGGTGGAGCAC
GACAAGATGCTTTGGCACGACGGAAAGAATTTATTCGACGCAGAAAGCAACAGGCCGATCAACAGAGTGC
TGATAAGGTTATACAGGTGAGAGATTTAGAAAAAAAAAATACGCAGAGTGGTCCTAACTTCCGATAAATC
AAAAAAGGAGAAAATACAAAAATTTGAAAAACAAAACGTTAAACGAATTTTCAATTTTTGATAATCTTCA
TTTGAAATACTGCCCTTTTTTCCGTGCCGTGAAGCAGTTTAAAACGGAAGCAGAATTCAATTTTCTTGAA
AATTTCTGTGAAACCTATAAAAATTTCCAGAAAATTGTACTGTGATATGATTCATAAAACATCGAATCTC
ATATTCCAATACAAAAAAATTTGCATAATAATTTTTCGAAACGGAATTGTTCTTATAAAAATGAATTCTC
TCATCGATAATCTCGACCCATAAACTATCCTCCCGTTGATATCATCTTTTAGTTGTTTTTATTCCTCTTG
TGAGAATTATCCTATTAATATCACATCAGTAGATCAGTTCCTTCATTTCTTTCTTTTTTTTTGGGTTGTG
TTTTGGTTTTGAAAGTGAGAAAGTAACAATCAAGGTTCAAGGTTGGCATCGTCTGAAAAAGAAAACGATT
TTGACATTTTTGAATAAAACAACGTTGAATTTTTCCATTTCTTCTCTTTTAATTTTTAATTTTTACAGGG
AATGTCGAAAATCGCTGGCGTCGGTGCGGCTCTTACGGAGAAGCAACAAGAGGAAGAAGAACGACAATTG
GAAGCAAAAAGTGCAGTTAATTGGAAAAAGAATATTGAAAAGAATCGTCGACACATTGATTACAGTGATA
TATTTGATGAAGATGTTGGTAGTGACGAAGGAATGTGGGTATGGGAAATTGAGAATTTCTATCCATCAAT
TATGGATGAAGCATTCCATGGGCAATTTTATGATGCAGATGCTTACCTGGTACTAAAGACGACTCGAGAA
GCATCCGGACAACTTCGTCATGCAATATTTTATTGGCTCGGTGAGCACGCTTCTCTTGACAAGGGAATGT
GTTCTGCTGTACACGCTGTTGGCCTCCGAAATCACCTGAATGCCACGTGTCGAACACAACGAGAAGAAAT
GAACGATGAGACGGAAGAGTTTTTGACGTTATTTGGAGAAGAAATTGTGTATATTGAGGGTGGACGGACA
ATTTCTGGATTCTATACAACTGAAAAACCAGCTCATTTAACACGACTATATCGAGCAGGAGTTAACGGAA
CTGCTGTAGAAATGGAACCCGTACCGCTCAGTGTCGAATCATTAGATCCTAGATTTTGCTTTCTTTTGGA
TGCAGGAGAAACTATTTGGATATGGAGTGGCTATAAATCAAGGGTAATAATCAGTTTTATTCGCTAAAAA
TCAAATATGACAAACGATTTGATAATTTTCCCATTATCTTATTTATGGAGGGGTACTGTAGTTTGACTTT
TCATCTCATTGAATATGTAGTATTGCAAAATCGTTTCAGAACATGAGATAAAAAATTTTAAAAATCCTAA
AATTGAAATGATGAAATAACGCATTTTCTCGCCATTCTCCTCTTTTAAAAATTGAGAGATCCTTTGAGAC
GGAGAGACCGAGAGCACTCTCCCCCATTTCTCACCACTCTCCCTTCTCCTACTGCATGTCTTCTATGTAA
ACTGCATCCTTTCCTCTTGTTTTCGTGACTGCTTGGCGCAATGGTAGCGCGTTCGACTCCAGATCGAAAG
GTTGGGCGTTCGATCCGCTCAGTGGTCAAATGTTTTGTTTTTGAGCTTTAAGTTTGGTTCTTTCAGTTAT
GGTTTTTTTTGCAGATCACAGTGTCAAATAAAGCAAGATTGTTCGCAGAGCGGCTCAACAAGCGTGATAG
GAAAGGAAAGAGTGAAATTGAGACATGCCGACAAGCTAGATGTCCTCCAGAATTCTGGCAAGCGCTCACT
GGAAATCCGGATAAACCACAAGGAGCTATTGTTGAACATGTACCGGAAGGATTTGTTGCTGAAAGAAAAA
AGCTTTATAAGGTGAACATTGGAATGGGATTCCTCGAATTACCACAAGTAGAGCTGCCCAAGGGAATTGC
AAAACAAGATATGCTTGGATCCAAAGGAGTTTTCGTTCTTGATTCCAATTCGGACATCTTTTTATGGATT
GGCAAAAAAGCGAACCGATTACTGAAAATGGCTGGTCAGAAATTAGTTGTTGAACTACATCAAATGATTG
ATAGACCAGATTATGCTCAAGTATATCGAGAAACTGAAGGAGAAGAATCAATGATGTTCCGATCGAAATT
TGCTGGATGGGATGAAATAGTTCCAGTTGATTACACGAGAACAAGTGATTCTGTACAAAGAGTTCCAGAT
TTGAAGGTTATTGTGAAGAAAGATAATATGATGCGTGCAGATTTGGCAGCTCTATTCCTAGAAAGACAAC
CTTCAATGTCATATGAAGAAAGTGAAGAACTAATGGAAGATTGCAATTATGATTTAGAGCTTATGGAGAG
TTTTGTACTTGAGGGAAAGAAATTCGTGAAACTTCCACAAAAAGAGTTTGGAATATTCTACACAATGGAC
TGTTACGTATTCCTTTGTCGATATGCAGTAATGCCGGAAGAGGATGAGGAAGGTGAAGATGAACACGATG
AAGATGATAAGCCAGAGATGGACTTCAAGTGTGTCGTGTACTTTTGGCAAGGAAGAGATGCTTCAAATAT
GGGATGGTTGAATTTTACATTCCAGCTTCAACCAAATTTTGAGGAGATATTTAAGGATAAATTGGAAGTA
TGTTAAAACAAAATTATAGATTATCATTTTCAAATTCAATTTCAGGTTGTTCGAATGTATCAACAACAAG
AGAATCATAAATTCCTTTCGCATTTCAAACGAAAATTCCTGATCAAGCGTGGTCGACGTGGTTTGACAAA
GAATCTCGGCGGAAAATGGCCAGAATTATTCCAAATGAGAGCCAATGGATCAAGTGTATGCAATAGAACT
ATTCAAGTTGATTGCCAGTGAGTTTCATGGATTTTTGAATAAAAATTTCCCTAATAAATTTCAAAAAATA
GCTCATTTTGAGACCAAATACCGTATTTGTGAAGTAAAAATCGAAAAATTTAGCGTCTCTGTAATAGAAG
GCAACACAAATATTTTAATTCATTTTTTATAATTCAGAGCAAACCAACTATGCTCAGCATTCTGTCACAT
GCTCCGAATTCCATTCAAAGAAATCGAAGAAGATGGTCATCGTGGAGTGGTTTACGTATGGATGGGTAAA
GATTCTGATCCACGTGAACATGAATTTGCTCGACAAGTAGCATCAGATCTTGTCGTTCGTGACGATGACA
ATGACTTCCGAATTGTCGAAGTTCAAGAAGGAGAAGAAAATGAAGAATTCTGGAAAGTTCTCGGTGGAAA
GAAAAAATATGAAACTGATAGTTCATTTGTTAAGCATACAAGACTGTTTCGATGCACCAACGAGAAGGGA
TACTTTGCGATTTCCGAGAAAACTGTCGATTTTTGTCAGGTAATTTTAGTAAAATAATTTTTTAAAATAT
GTTTTCGGGTATTAGCAGTGAAACTTTATCAGCTACCGTACCCTTCATTTAGTTCTTATTCCTCTCTGAA
AATTTTACTTTTTCGTCAAAATTTAATAAAATTTTTTAAATTAATTTCCGGTCAGAAATTTTTGAAGTAT
TAAAACTTAAAAATTTAATTTGAATTTTAAAAAATTTTAGCTAGAATTATTAGAAAATTTAAAATCTAAA
AAAATTCGGAAAATCTTACAAACTGAAATATTTCAGGATGATCTTGATGATGACGATATAATGATTCTGG
ATAACGGAGATGCAGTTTTCCTTTGGATTGGAGCAAGATCTTCAGATATTGAAGCAAAACTTTCTTATCA
AGCCGCTCAAGTATATCATGCATCAATGAGAATGAAAGCAAATGAGAAGCCGAGAAAGTTCATGTTAGCA
GTTCGAGGACGAGAAAGTTGCAGATTCCGGAAATGCTTCCATGCATGGTCCAAAATGAAGGTTCGTTTGA
AAGAAATATTGGGTACTTCATTTAATAATCCAACCAGACACGAAGTATACCCTAGTTTATTTAAAAATGT
TATCACAATCCACAAAATAAATTCTTATTTTTTAGGAACCAATGGGCCTGCAGGTCGACTCTAGAGGATC
CCCGGGATTGGCCAAAGGACCCAAAGGTATGTTTCGAATGATACTAACATAACATAGAACATTTTCAGGA
GGACCCTTGAGGGTACCGGTAGAAAAAATGAGTAAAGGAGAAGAACTTTTCACTGGAGTTGTCCCAATTC
TTGTTGAATTAGATGGTGATGTTAATGGGCACAAATTTTCTGTCAGTGGAGAGGGTGAAGGTGATGCAAC
ATACGGAAAACTTACCCTTAAATTTATTTGCACTACTGGAAAACTACCTGTTCCATGGGTAAGTTTAAAC
ATATATATACTAACTAACCCTGATTATTTAAATTTTCAGCCAACACTTGTCACTACTTTCTGTTATGGTG
TTCAATGCTTCTCGAGATACCCAGATCATATGAAACGGCATGACTTTTTCAAGAGTGCCATGCCCGAAGG
TTATGTACAGGAAAGAACTATATTTTTCAAAGATGACGGGAACTACAAGACACGTAAGTTTAAACAGTTC
GGTACTAACTAACCATACATATTTAAATTTTCAGGTGCTGAAGTCAAGTTTGAAGGTGATACCCTTGTTA
ATAGAATCGAGTTAAAAGGTATTGATTTTAAAGAAGATGGAAACATTCTTGGACACAAATTGGAATACAA
CTATAACTCACACAATGTATACATCATGGCAGACAAACAAAAGAATGGAATCAAAGTTGTAAGTTTAAAC
ATGATTTTACTAACTAACTAATCTGATTTAAATTTTCAGAACTTCAAAATTAGACACAACATTGAAGATG
GAAGCGTTCAACTAGCAGACCATTATCAACAAAATACTCCAATTGGCGATGGCCCTGTCCTTTTACCAGA
CAACCATTACCTGTCCACACAATCTGCCCTTTCGAAAGATCCCAACGAAAAGAGAGACCACATGGTCCTT
CTTGAGTTTGTAACAGCTGCTGGGATTACACATGGCATGGATGAACTATACAAATAGCATTCGTAGAATT
CCAACTGAGCGCCGGTCGCTACCATTACCAACTTGTCTGGTGTCAAAAATAATAGGGGCCGCTGTCATCA
GAGTAAGTTTAAACTGAGTTCTACTAACTAACGAGTAATATTTAAATTTTCAGCATCTCGCGCCCGTGCC
TCTGACTTCTAAGTCCAATTACTCTTCAACATCCCTACATGCTCTTTCTCCCTGTGCTCCCACCCCCTAT
TTTTGTTATTATCAAAAAAACTTCTTCTTAATTTCTTTGTTTTTTAGCTTCTTTTAAGTCACCTCTAACA
ATGAAATTGTGTAGATTCAAAAATAGAATTAATTCGTAATAAAAAGTCGAAAAAAATTGTGCTCCCTCCC
CCCATTAATAATAATTCTATCCCAAAATCTACACAATGTTCTGTGTACACTTCTTATGTTTTTTTTACTT
CTGATAAATTTTTTTTGAAACATCATAGAAAAAACCGCACACAAAATACCTTATCATATGTTACGTTTCA
GTTTATGACCGCAATTTTTATTTCTTCGCACGTCTGGGCCTCTCATGACGTCAAATCATGCTCATCGTGA
AAAAGTTTTGGAGTATTTTTGGAATTTTTCAATCAAGTGAAAGTTTATGAAATTAATTTTCCTGCTTTTG
CTTTTTGGGGGTTTCCCCTATTGTTTGTCAAGAGTTTCGAGGACGGCGTTTTTCTTGCTAAAATCACAAG
TATTGATGAGCACGATGCAAGAAAGATCGGAAGAAGGTTTGGGTTTGAGGCTCAGTGGAAGGTGAGTAGA
AGTTGATAATTTGAAAGTGGAGTAGTGTCTATGGGGTTTTTGCCTTAAATGACAGAATACATTCCCAATA
TACCAAACATAACTGTTTCCTACTAGTCGGCCGTACGGGCCCTTTCGTCTCGCGCGTTTCGGTGATGACG
GTGAAAACCTCTGACACATGCAGCTCCCGGAGACGGTCACAGCTTGTCTGTAAGCGGATGCCGGGAGCAG
ACAAGCCCGTCAGGGCGCGTCAGCGGGTGTTGGCGGGTGTCGGGGCTGGCTTAACTATGCGGCATCAGAG
CAGATTGTACTGAGAGTGCACCATATGCGGTGTGAAATACCGCACAGATGCGTAAGGAGAAAATACCGCA
TCAGGCGGCCTTAAGGGCCTCGTGATACGCCTATTTTTATAGGTTAATGTCATGATAATAATGGTTTCTT
AGACGTCAGGTGGCACTTTTCGGGGAAATGTGCGCGGAACCCCTATTTGTTTATTTTTCTAAATACATTC
AAATATGTATCCGCTCATGAGACAATAACCCTGATAAATGCTTCAATAATATTGAAAAAGGAAGAGTATG
AGTATTCAACATTTCCGTGTCGCCCTTATTCCCTTTTTTGCGGCATTTTGCCTTCCTGTTTTTGCTCACC
CAGAAACGCTGGTGAAAGTAAAAGATGCTGAAGATCAGTTGGGTGCACGAGTGGGTTACATCGAACTGGA
TCTCAACAGCGGTAAGATCCTTGAGAGTTTTCGCCCCGAAGAACGTTTTCCAATGATGAGCACTTTTAAA
GTTCTGCTATGTGGCGCGGTATTATCCCGTATTGACGCCGGGCAAGAGCAACTCGGTCGCCGCATACACT
ATTCTCAGAATGACTTGGTTGAGTACTCACCAGTCACAGAAAAGCATCTTACGGATGGCATGACAGTAAG
AGAATTATGCAGTGCTGCCATAACCATGAGTGATAACACTGCGGCCAACTTACTTCTGACAACGATCGGA
GGACCGAAGGAGCTAACCGCTTTTTTGCACAACATGGGGGATCATGTAACTCGCCTTGATCGTTGGGAAC
CGGAGCTGAATGAAGCCATACCAAACGACGAGCGTGACACCACGATGCCTGTAGCAATGGCAACAACGTT
GCGCAAACTATTAACTGGCGAACTACTTACTCTAGCTTCCCGGCAACAATTAATAGACTGGATGGAGGCG
GATAAAGTTGCAGGACCACTTCTGCGCTCGGCCCTTCCGGCTGGCTGGTTTATTGCTGATAAATCTGGAG
CCGGTGAGCGTGGGTCTCGCGGTATCATTGCAGCACTGGGGCCAGATGGTAAGCCCTCCCGTATCGTAGT
TATCTACACGACGGGGAGTCAGGCAACTATGGATGAACGAAATAGACAGATCGCTGAGATAGGTGCCTCA
CTGATTAAGCATTGGTAACTGTCAGACCAAGTTTACTCATATATACTTTAGATTGATTTAAAACTTCATT
TTTAATTTAAAAGGATCTAGGTGAAGATCCTTTTTGATAATCTCATGACCAAAATCCCTTAACGTGAGTT
TTCGTTCCACTGAGCGTCAGACCCCGTAGAAAAGATCAAAGGATCTTCTTGAGATCCTTTTTTTCTGCGC
GTAATCTGCTGCTTGCAAACAAAAAAACCACCGCTACCAGCGGTGGTTTGTTTGCCGGATCAAGAGCTAC
CAACTCTTTTTCCGAAGGTAACTGGCTTCAGCAGAGCGCAGATACCAAATACTGTCCTTCTAGTGTAGCC
GTAGTTAGGCCACCACTTCAAGAACTCTGTAGCACCGCCTACATACCTCGCTCTGCTAATCCTGTTACCA
GTGGCTGCTGCCAGTGGCGATAAGTCGTGTCTTACCGGGTTGGACTCAAGACGATAGTTACCGGATAAGG
CGCAGCGGTCGGGCTGAACGGGGGGTTCGTGCACACAGCCCAGCTTGGAGCGAACGACCTACACCGAACT
GAGATACCTACAGCGTGAGCATTGAGAAAGCGCCACGCTTCCCGAAGGGAGAAAGGCGGACAGGTATCCG
GTAAGCGGCAGGGTCGGAACAGGAGAGCGCACGAGGGAGCTTCCAGGGGGAAACGCCTGGTATCTTTATA
GTCCTGTCGGGTTTCGCCACCTCTGACTTGAGCGTCGATTTTTGTGATGCTCGTCAGGGGGGCGGAGCCT
ATGGAAAAACGCCAGCAACGCGGCCTTTTTACGGTTCCTGGCCTTTTGCTGGCCTTTTGCTCACATGTTC
TTTCCTGCGTTATCCCCTGATTCTGTGGATAACCGTATTACCGCCTTTGAGTGAGCTGATACCGCTCGCC
GCAGCCGAACGACCGAGCGCAGCGAGTCAGTGAGCGAGGAAGCGGAAGAGCGCCCAATACGCAAACCGCC
TCTCCCCGCGCGTTGGCCGATTCATTAATGCAGCTGGCACGACAGGTTTCCCGACTGGAAAGCGGGCAGT
GAGCGCAACGCAATTAATGTGAGTTAGCTCACTCATTAGGCACCCCAGGCTTTACACTTTATGCTTCCGG
CTCGTATGTTGTGTGGAATTGTGAGCGGATAACAATTTCACACAGGAAACAGCTATGACCATGATTACGC
CAAGCTGTAAGTTTAAACATGATCTTACTAACTAACTATTCTCATTTAAATTTTCAGAGCTTAAAAATGG
CTGAAATCACTCACAACGATGGATACGCTAACAACTTGGAAATGAAAT
Features (pLannotate 1.2.2; 16 found; start..end, strand, type, name):
      1..18      -  misc_feature   MCS (fragment): pUC18/19 multiple cloning site
    140..226     -  CDS            anmt-1 (fragment): NNMT1_CAEEL - Protein inferred from homology: Swiss-Prot protein existence level 3. Catalyzes the N-methylation of nicotinamide and other pyridines to form pyridinium ions (By similarity). Involved in regulation of lifespan extension downstream of the sirtuin sir-2.1, probably through its role in nicotinic acid metabolism (PubMed:24077178). From Caenorhabditis elegans.
   2051..8296    +  CDS            fli-1: FLII_CAEEL - Experimental evidence at transcript level: Swiss-Prot protein existence level 2. May play a key role in embryonic cellularization by interacting with both the cytoskeleton and other cellular components. From Caenorhabditis elegans.
   8574..8810    +  CDS            fli-1 (fragment): FLII_CAEEL - Experimental evidence at transcript level: Swiss-Prot protein existence level 2. May play a key role in embryonic cellularization by interacting with both the cytoskeleton and other cellular components. From Caenorhabditis elegans.
   8936..8966    -  misc_feature   MCS (fragment): pUC18/19 multiple cloning site
   9061..9921    +  CDS            sg25: sg25 is a basic (constitutively fluorescent) green fluorescent protein published in 1997, derived from Aequorea victoria.
  10606..10701   +  CDS            aex-5 (fragment): AEX5_CAEEL - Also known as kpc-3 From Caenorhabditis elegans.
  10829..10864   +  CDS            rop (fragment): Rop protein, which maintains plasmids at low copy number; rop
  10966..11065   +  misc_feature   bom (fragment): basis of mobility region from pBR322
  11163..11267   +  promoter       AmpR promoter: bla
  11268..12128   +  CDS            AmpR: β-lactamase; bla; confers resistance to ampicillin, carbenicillin, and related antibiotics
  12299..12887   +  rep_origin     ori: high-copy-number ColE1/pMB1/pBR322/pUC origin of replication
  13070..13162   +  CDS            lacI (fragment): lac repressor; lacI; The lac repressor binds to the lac operator to inhibit transcription in E. coli. This inhibition can be relieved by adding lactose or isopropyl-β-D-thiogalactopyranoside (IPTG).
  13175..13196   +  protein_bind   CAP binding site: CAP binding activates transcription in the presence of cAMP. E. coli catabolite activator protein
  13211..13241   +  promoter       lac promoter: promoter for the E. coli lac operon
  13245..13267   +  protein_bind   lac operator (fragment): The lac repressor binds to the lac operator to inhibit transcription in E. coli. This inhibition can be relieved by adding lactose or isopropyl-β-D-thiogalactopyranoside (IPTG). lac repressor encoded by lacI
