[The description below was written by a language model from this plasmid's Addgene catalogue record and pLannotate feature annotations shown in this document.]
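Description:
pEL392 is a C. elegans expression plasmid built on the Fire lab promoterless GFP vector pPD95.77, carrying a genomic fragment of the fli-1 (Flightless) locus fused at its 3′ end to the backbone's GFP coding sequence. The roughly 8.9 kb insert was cloned as a PstI fragment into the polylinker, giving a total size of about 13.4 kb. In bacteria the plasmid is maintained through a high-copy ColE1/pUC-type origin and selected with ampicillin via the β-lactamase gene. Remnants of pBR322/pUC sequence (rop and bom fragments, a lacI fragment, the CAP site, lac promoter and operator) are backbone carry-over and play no role in worm expression.

Expression is driven by fli-1's own promoter. The annotation places about 2 kb of upstream genomic sequence ahead of the fli-1 coding region, including a small piece annotated as the neighbouring gene anmt-1 on the opposite strand. The coding region itself spans some 6 to 7 kb, which suggests that introns are retained. It is followed by a short polylinker remnant and then the GFP open reading frame, detected by the annotation software as the Aequorea-derived variant sg25. A short match to aex-5 lies downstream of GFP; the record does not explicitly annotate a 3′ UTR or terminator.

The arrangement yields a C-terminally tagged FLI-1::GFP protein under native regulatory control. The stated purpose is a GFP reporter for fli-1, so it reveals where and when the gene is expressed in transgenic worms and likely where the protein localises. The associated work concerns FLI-1 and Ras in germ line morphogenesis. No worm selection or co-injection marker is recorded on the plasmid.
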