Addgene plasmid #52348: pEL392
Purpose: GFP reporter for fli-1
Depositing lab: Erik Lundquist. Depositing organization: University of Kansas. Publication: FLI-1 Flightless-1 and LET-60 Ras control germ line morphogenesis in C. elegans. Lu J, Dentler WL, Lundquist EA. BMC Dev Biol. 2008 May 16;8:54. doi: 10.1186/1471-213X-8-54. PubMed 18485202.
Backbone
  Vector backbone: pPD95.77
  Backbone manufacturer: Fire lab
  Backbone size w/o insert (bp): 4487
  Total vector size (bp): 13418
  Vector type: Worm Expression
Growth in bacteria
  Bacterial resistance: Ampicillin, 100 μg/mL
  Growth temperature: 37°C
  Growth strain: XL1 Blue
  Copy number: Unknown
Gene/Insert
  Gene/Insert name: fli-1 (alt name: Flightless)
  Species: C. elegans (nematode)
  Insert size (bp): 8931
  Entrez Gene: fli-1 (a.k.a. CELE_B0523.5)
  Promoter: fli-1
  Tag / fusion protein: GFP (C terminal on backbone)
  Cloning method: Restriction Enzyme; 5′ cloning site PstI (not destroyed); 3′ cloning site PstI (not destroyed)
  Sequencing primers: 5′ CAGGAAACAGCTATGACCATG; 3′ CCTCTGACACATGCAGCTCCCGG
Terms and licenses: Academic/Nonprofit Terms; Industry Terms: Not Available to Industry
How to cite: pEL392 was a gift from Erik Lundquist (Addgene plasmid # 52348 ; http://n2t.net/addgene:52348 ; RRID:Addgene_52348)
