>Addgene plasmid #52348 | pEL392 | addgene partial sequence | sequence record 82502 | M13-Rev 5'-CAGGAAACAGCTATGACC-3'
TTACTAACTAACTATTCTCATTTAAATTTTCAGAGCTTAAAAATGGCTGAAATCACTCACAACGATGGAT
ACGCTAACAACTTGGAAATGAAATAAGCTTGCATGCCTGCAGTTTAGACAGGCACTTTCGACTGTAAACT
AAAATTTTCAAAATAGTTTCAAAAGTATTACTACGATATCTAGTCATTTTTATCTTCTATGACATGTTCC
AAAACTTTCTGATAAACACGAACTTTATCTTTATGCTCAATAGCTGCACATTCTTCATCCTTTGGCTTTT
CATCTTCTCCAGTATTATCGTTTTCCGTTGTTCCGGTCATCTGAATACACACACATCATTTCCATATGAA
TAACAAGAGGTAAAACAGAGAAAAAGAAGGACAAAGATGCGATTCAAAGATTCGAAAGGTTGCGACTTCA
GTTGGTACTTCTCTGGCATTTCTTCCCTCCTCTGATATATCCGGTCCACCTTGCCCGTCAAATGCTCTCT
AATATCTGCGTCTCTCTGGGTTCCCGTGCTATTTTTCATGGATCTGTAGTGTAACACTCATCGGGCGAGT
TGTCTGTGTCTCTATTCCGATCACTCTCTCTCTACAGCTTCTCCTTTCTGTTCGTGTGAGGCTCCCGGGC
CGGGGTGCTCGTCCCGTTTCTTTATGTTTCTCCGTTTCGGATCACCTTGTTAATTGTTCGTCTCCCAGTT
CCACTTCTTGCTCTTTTTGGGTTTATTCGTTATACGAATTTTCAAAGTTTCACAGAACAACCTTTAAATT
