>Addgene plasmid #52348 | pEL392 | addgene partial sequence | sequence record 82512 | GFP-R 5'-CCATCTAATTCAACAAGAATTGGGACAAC-3'
TTTCTACCGGTACCCTCAAGGGTCCTCCTGAAAATGTTCTATGTTATGTTAGTATCATTCGAAACATACC
TTTGGGTCCTTTGGCCAATCCCGGGGATCCTCTAGAGTCGACCTGCAGGCCCATTGGTTCCTAAAAAATA
AGAATTTATTTTGTGGATTGTGATAACATTTTTAAATAAACTAGGGTATACTTCGTGTCTGGTTGGATTA
TTAAATGAAGTACCCAATATTTCTTTCAAACGAACCTTCATTTTGGACCATGCATGGAAGCATTTCCGGA
ATCTGCAACTTTCTCGTCCTCGAACTGCTAACATGAACTTTCTCGGCTTCTCATTTGCTTTCATTCTCAT
TGATGCATGATATACTTGAGCGGCTTGATAAGAAAGTTTTGCTTCAATATCTGAAGATCTTGCTCCAATC
CAAAGGAAAACTGCATCTCCGTTATCCAGAATCATTATATCGTCATCATCAAGATCATCCTGAAATATTT
CAGTTTGTAAGATTTTCCGAATTTTTTTAGATTTTAAATTTTCTAATAATTCTAGCTAAAATTTTTTAAA
ATTCAAATTAAATTTTTAAGTTTTAATACTTCAAAAATTTCTGACCGGAAATTAATTTAAAAAATTTTAT
TAAATTTTGACGAAAAAGTAAAATTTTCAGAGAGGAATAAGAACTAAATGAAGGGTACGGTAGCTGATAA
AGTTTCACTGCTAATACCCGAAAACATATTTTAAAAAATTATTTTACTAAAATTACCTGACAAAAATCGA
CAGT
